Addgene plasmid #71831: pJK173
Purpose: Cloned region contains Acetobacter aceti 1023 hypothetical protein AZ09_02685, purE, and purK genes
Depositing lab: T. J. Kappock. Depositing organization: Washington University in Saint Louis. Publication: Biochemical and structural studies of N5-carboxyaminoimidazole ribonucleotide mutase from the acidophilic bacterium Acetobacter aceti. Constantine CZ, Starks CM, Mill CP, Ransome AE, Karpowicz SJ, Francois JA, Goodman RA, Kappock TJ. Biochemistry. 2006 Jul 11;45(27):8193-208. 10.1021/bi060465n PubMed 16819818.
Backbone
  Vector backbone: pUC118
  Backbone size w/o insert (bp): 3162
  Total vector size (bp): 5247
  Vector type: Bacterial Expression
Growth in bacteria
  Bacterial resistance: Ampicillin, 100 μg/mL
  Growth temperature: 37°C
  Growth strain: DH5alpha
  Copy number: High Copy
Gene/Insert 1
  Gene/Insert name: hypothetical protein (alt names: orfX; AAZ04482)
  Species: Acetobacter aceti 1023
  GenBank ID: AAZ04482.1 KDE21028.1
  Cloning method: Restriction Enzyme; 5′ cloning site SphI (not destroyed); 3′ cloning site n/a (unknown if destroyed)
  Sequencing primers: 5′ M13-reverse
Gene/Insert 2
  Gene/Insert name: N5-carboxyaminoimidazole ribonucleotide mutase (alt names: purE; AZ09_02695)
  Species: Acetobacter aceti 1023
  GenBank ID: AAZ04483.1 KDE21030.1
Gene/Insert 3
  Gene/Insert name: N5-carboxyaminoimidazole ribonucleotide synthetase (alt names: purK; AZ09_02690)
  Species: Acetobacter aceti 1023
  GenBank ID: AAZ04484.1 KDE21030.1
  Cloning method: Restriction Enzyme; 5′ cloning site n/a (unknown if destroyed); 3′ cloning site SphI (not destroyed)
  Sequencing primers: 5′ n/a; 3′ M13-forward
Terms and licenses: Academic/Nonprofit Terms; Industry Terms: Not Available to Industry
Depositor comments: Oriented opposite to lac promoter.
How to cite: pJK173 was a gift from T. J. Kappock (Addgene plasmid # 71831 ; http://n2t.net/addgene:71831 ; RRID:Addgene_71831)
