[The description below was written by a language model from this plasmid's Addgene catalogue record and pLannotate feature annotations shown in this document.]
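Description:
pJK173 is a pUC118-based phagemid carrying a roughly 2.1 kb genomic fragment from the acidophilic acetic acid bacterium Acetobacter aceti strain 1023, cloned into the SphI site of the polylinker for a total size of 5,247 bp. The backbone provides the high-copy pUC-type ColE1/pMB1 origin for replication in E. coli, the bla gene with its own promoter for ampicillin selection, and an M13 origin that allows single-stranded DNA to be rescued with helper phage. The insert interrupts the lacZα region, leaving a lacZα fragment on one side and the remaining polylinker, lac operator, lac promoter and CAP binding site on the other. Short rop, bom and lacI fragments in the annotation are backbone remnants.

The cloned region contains three genes: a hypothetical protein (orfX, AZ09_02685), purE encoding N5-carboxyaminoimidazole ribonucleotide (N5-CAIR) mutase, and purK encoding N5-CAIR synthetase. PurK converts aminoimidazole ribonucleotide, bicarbonate and ATP to N5-CAIR, and PurE rearranges this to CAIR, which are consecutive steps in de novo purine biosynthesis. The automated annotation detects purK and part of purE by homology to Brucella and E. coli proteins, but does not call the hypothetical open reading frame, which presumably lies in the unannotated stretch between purE and the polylinker.

The depositor states that the insert is oriented opposite to the lac promoter, yet the feature table places purE, purK and the lac promoter on the same strand, and the record does not resolve this discrepancy. No tags or added promoters are recorded, so although it is catalogued as a bacterial expression vector, the plasmid is best regarded as a genomic clone. It serves as a source of the A. aceti purE-purK locus for subcloning and for biochemical and structural study of the acidophile's PurE.
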