Features (pLannotate 1.2.2; 15 found; start..end, strand, type, name):
    182..770     -  rep_origin     ori: high-copy-number ColE1/pMB1/pBR322/pUC origin of replication
    941..1801    -  CDS            AmpR: β-lactamase; bla; confers resistance to ampicillin, carbenicillin, and related antibiotics
   1802..1906    -  promoter       AmpR promoter: bla
   2001..2036    +  CDS            rop (fragment): Rop protein, which maintains plasmids at low copy number; rop
   2138..2187    +  misc_feature   bom (fragment): basis of mobility region from pBR322
   2263..2643    -  rep_origin     M13 ori (sequence partly withheld): M13 bacteriophage origin of replication; arrow indicates direction of (+) strand synthesis
   2662..2713    +  misc_feature   bom (fragment): basis of mobility region from pBR322
   2719..2873    -  CDS            lacZα (fragment): LacZα fragment of β-galactosidase; lacZ fragment
   3025..4083    -  CDS            purK: PURK_BRUME - Protein inferred from homology: Swiss-Prot protein existence level 3. Catalyzes the ATP-dependent conversion of 5-aminoimidazole ribonucleotide (AIR) and HCO(3)(-) to N5-carboxyaminoimidazole ribonucleotide (N5-CAIR). From Brucella melitensis biotype 1 (strain 16M / ATCC 23456 / NCTC 10094).
   4119..4580    -  CDS            purE (fragment): PURE_ECOLI - Experimental evidence at protein level: Swiss-Prot protein existence level 1. Catalyzes the conversion of N5-carboxyaminoimidazole ribonucleotide (N5-CAIR) to 4-carboxy-5-aminoimidazole ribonucleotide (CAIR). From Escherichia coli (strain K12).
   4967..5017    -  misc_feature   MCS (fragment): pUC18/19 multiple cloning site
   5051..5067    -  protein_bind   lac operator: The lac repressor binds to the lac operator to inhibit transcription in E. coli. This inhibition can be relieved by adding lactose or isopropyl-β-D-thiogalactopyranoside (IPTG). lac repressor encoded by lacI
   5075..5105    -  promoter       lac promoter: promoter for the E. coli lac operon
   5120..5141    -  protein_bind   CAP binding site: CAP binding activates transcription in the presence of cAMP. E. coli catabolite activator protein
   5154..5246    -  CDS            lacI (fragment): lac repressor; lacI; The lac repressor binds to the lac operator to inhibit transcription in E. coli. This inhibition can be relieved by adding lactose or isopropyl-β-D-thiogalactopyranoside (IPTG).
>Addgene plasmid #71831 | pJK173 | depositor full sequence | sequence record 131049 | pJK173 sequence 5247 bps
CTTCCGCTTCCTCGCTCACTGACTCGCTGCGCTCGGTCGTTCGGCTGCGGCGAGCGGTATCAGCTCACTC
AAAGGCGGTAATACGGTTATCCACAGAATCAGGGGATAACGCAGGAAAGAACATGTGAGCAAAAGGCCAG
CAAAAGGCCAGGAACCGTAAAAAGGCCGCGTTGCTGGCGTTTTTCCATAGGCTCCGCCCCCCTGACGAGC
ATCACAAAAATCGACGCTCAAGTCAGAGGTGGCGAAACCCGACAGGACTATAAAGATACCAGGCGTTTCC
CCCTGGAAGCTCCCTCGTGCGCTCTCCTGTTCCGACCCTGCCGCTTACCGGATACCTGTCCGCCTTTCTC
CCTTCGGGAAGCGTGGCGCTTTCTCATAGCTCACGCTGTAGGTATCTCAGTTCGGTGTAGGTCGTTCGCT
CCAAGCTGGGCTGTGTGCACGAACCCCCCGTTCAGCCCGACCGCTGCGCCTTATCCGGTAACTATCGTCT
TGAGTCCAACCCGGTAAGACACGACTTATCGCCACTGGCAGCAGCCACTGGTAACAGGATTAGCAGAGCG
AGGTATGTAGGCGGTGCTACAGAGTTCTTGAAGTGGTGGCCTAACTACGGCTACACTAGAAGGACAGTAT
TTGGTATCTGCGCTCTGCTGAAGCCAGTTACCTTCGGAAAAAGAGTTGGTAGCTCTTGATCCGGCAAACA
AACCACCGCTGGTAGCGGTGGTTTTTTTGTTTGCAAGCAGCAGATTACGCGCAGAAAAAAAGGATCTCAA
GAAGATCCTTTGATCTTTTCTACGGGGTCTGACGCTCAGTGGAACGAAAACTCACGTTAAGGGATTTTGG
TCATGAGATTATCAAAAAGGATCTTCACCTAGATCCTTTTAAATTAAAAATGAAGTTTTAAATCAATCTA
AAGTATATATGAGTAAACTTGGTCTGACAGTTACCAATGCTTAATCAGTGAGGCACCTATCTCAGCGATC
TGTCTATTTCGTTCATCCATAGTTGCCTGACTCCCCGTCGTGTAGATAACTACGATACGGGAGGGCTTAC
CATCTGGCCCCAGTGCTGCAATGATACCGCGAGACCCACGCTCACCGGCTCCAGATTTATCAGCAATAAA
CCAGCCAGCCGGAAGGGCCGAGCGCAGAAGTGGTCCTGCAACTTTATCCGCCTCCATCCAGTCTATTAAT
TGTTGCCGGGAAGCTAGAGTAAGTAGTTCGCCAGTTAATAGTTTGCGCAACGTTGTTGCCATTGCTACAG
GCATCGTGGTGTCACGCTCGTCGTTTGGTATGGCTTCATTCAGCTCCGGTTCCCAACGATCAAGGCGAGT
TACATGATCCCCCATGTTGTGCAAAAAAGCGGTTAGCTCCTTCGGTCCTCCGATCGTTGTCAGAAGTAAG
TTGGCCGCAGTGTTATCACTCATGGTTATGGCAGCACTGCATAATTCTCTTACTGTCATGCCATCCGTAA
GATGCTTTTCTGTGACTGGTGAGTACTCAACCAAGTCATTCTGAGAATAGTGTATGCGGCGACCGAGTTG
CTCTTGCCCGGCGTCAATACGGGATAATACCGCGCCACATAGCAGAACTTTAAAAGTGCTCATCATTGGA
AAACGTTCTTCGGGGCGAAAACTCTCAAGGATCTTACCGCTGTTGAGATCCAGTTCGATGTAACCCACTC
GTGCACCCAACTGATCTTCAGCATCTTTTACTTTCACCAGCGTTTCTGGGTGAGCAAAAACAGGAAGGCA
AAATGCCGCAAAAAAGGGAATAAGGGCGACACGGAAATGTTGAATACTCATACTCTTCCTTTTTCAATAT
TATTGAAGCATTTATCAGGGTTATTGTCTCATGAGCGGATACATATTTGAATGTATTTAGAAAAATAAAC
AAATAGGGGTTCCGCGCACATTTCCCCGAAAAGTGCCACCTGACGTCTAAGAAACCATTATTATCATGAC
ATTAACCTATAAAAATAGGCGTATCACGAGGCCCTTTCGTCTCGCGCGTTTCGGTGATGACGGTGAAAAC
CTCTGACACATGCAGCTCCCGGAGACGGTCACAGCTTGTCTGTAAGCGGATGCCGGGAGCAGACAAGCCC
GTCAGGGCGCGTCAGCGGGTGTTGGCGGGTGTCGGGGCTGGCTTAACTATGCGGCATCAGAGCAGATTGT
ACTGAGAGTGCACCATAAAATTGTAAACGTTAATATTTTGTTAAAATTCGCGTTAAATTTTTGTTAAATC
AGCTCATTTTTTAACCAATAGGCCGAAATCGGCAAAATCCCTTATAAATCAAAAGAATAGCCCGAGATAG
GGT
[37 nt withheld, positions 2314-2350]
AAAGAACGTGGACTCCAACGTCAAAGG
[141 nt withheld, positions 2378-2518]
G
[142 nt withheld, positions 2520-2661]
TATGCGGTGTGAAATACCGCACAGATGCGTAAGGAGAAAATACCGCATCAGGCGCCATTCGCCATTCAGG
CTGCGCAACTGTTGGGAAGGGCGATCGGTGCGGGCCTCTTCGCTATTACGCCAGCTGGCGAAAGGGGGAT
GTGCTGCAAGGCGATTAAGTTGGGTAACGCCAGGGTTTTCCCAGTCACGACGTTGTAAAACGACGGCCAG
TGCCAAGCTTGCATGCGTGAAGCAGGGTTTTTGTAAGTATCTGCTTCACGCAGTGCCTTAACTGGCAGAT
TCTTCATCTTCCACAGCGGCCGTTTTGGTGGCCAATGGGCCCAAGGCATCCTGAATACCCAAATTGCCTG
GCAGCGCACCGTAGGGGAACAGAATATTTACATGCCCCATTTTACGGCCCACTCTGGCTTCTGCCTTGCC
ATATAGATGCGGAATAAAGCCCTGCGTGGCCATAATCTGCGGCAGCAGCGCCATATCTTCCGGCCCGACC
AGATTTTTCATGATTGCATCAGAATGGCGCACAGCGTGCGGCAAAGGCAGCCCCGCAACTGCACGGATAT
GCATGTCAAATTGGTCCTGCGGGCAGGCATTCATGGTCCAATGGCCAGAATTATGGGGGCGCGGGGCCAT
TTCATTCACCAGCAGGTTGCCGGTGCAATCAACAAACATTTCAACGCCCAGAATACCAACCAGCTCCAGC
TTTTCTGCAATGGTGGTGGCTAGTTTTATGGCCTGCGTGGCAATATCTGGGTCAATGGGGGCGGGGGCTA
ATGTTAGATCCAGAATACCGTTCCAGTGCCGGTTCAGCGCCGGGTCAAAGCACCTTACCGTGCCATCTGC
ACCACGCGCCACCATAACACTAATCTCGCAAGCAAAATCCACCATACCTTCTGCAACCAGAGGATGTGGT
GCCAGAGCGTTGAAAGCCTCTTCCAGATCATGGATGTGATGCACACGGCGCTGGCCTTTGCCATCATATC
CATTGCGAGTGGTTTTGAGAATCAGCGGCAAACCCACTTTTTCTGCGGCTTCGTGTAGCGTTTTGACATC
GGTAACAGGATGCCATGGCGCGAGTGGAATACCCGCAGAAGCAAAAAAAGTTTTTTCTGCCAATCGGTCC
TGACTGATGCGCAGAATATGCCCCGAAGGATGAACAGGGCAGTGTTTGGCTAGGCGGTCCAGTGCATCTG
CGCTGATGTTTTCAAATTCAAAGGTAACAACATCAACAGCGCGGGCAAAGGCATCCAGTGCTGTCGGATC
ATCATACTTGCCGCATGTTACGGCGTGAGAGACCTGAGCCGCCGGGCCGTTGGCCTCTGGCGTAAGAATA
TGCGTGCGAAAACCAAGGCGCGCGGCAGCAACAGCAGACATGCGGCCAAGCTGGCCACCCCCCACAATGC
CAATAACGGCATTGGGCTTAAGCGGAGAATGTAAGGAGGTCATTTATCTTCGGTAATGGGAGAGTTGGGG
ACAGAGGCCGTCTGCAATGCGCGCCATGTTTCAAGGCGTGCGGCAAGGGCCGGGTTATACAGTGCAAGAA
TGGAGGCGGCCAGCAAGGCGGCATTTTTGGCGCCGGATGCCCCAATAGCCAAAGTGCCCACAGGCACGCC
GCCGGGCATCTGCACAATGGAAAGCAGGCTGTCCATGCCTTTAAGAGCGCGAGATTCTACTGGAACACCC
AGCACGGGCAGGCGTGTCCATGCCGCACACATACCCGGCAGATGTGCAGCTCCACCGGCCCCAGCAATAA
TCACATTCAGGCCGCGTTCGGCTGCCGTACGCGCATAATCCGCCAACCGGTCTGGCGTACGATGTGCTGA
AACAATGAGGGTTTCATGCGGAATTTCCAGCTCTGTCAGCAATGCGTCTGCATGGCGCATGGTTTCCCAG
TCTGACTGGCTGCCCATGATAATGCCCACAACGGGGGCAGAGGCTGCTTTATCTTCTAAAGCACTGGAAG
CAGAGGGCAGGGGGGCGGTTTCGCTCACGGTGGGTATCTATCCGGTTTTTTAAAGTCTGTAACGGAGAGG
TTCAGGCAATGTCATCAGGGATCAGAAGGCTTTCAACCTTGGTAATCTGATCTTTTAGCAGAAGTTTACG
TTTTTTCAGCCGCTGGAGATAGAGTTGGTCAATAAAAGTAGTTTCATGCGCCATGCGGTTGATAACCGTA
TCCAGATCTCTGTGTTCACTCCGGAGTTCATGCAGTTGGGCAAGCAGTAAATCGCGATCTCGCAGCATGA
TGTCCTGTCTCCTTCACCATTGGTGCGGAATCGTGCGCCGGGTGTGGCGGCCCGCAAAGTGAATAGCATG
CCTGCAGGTCGACTCTAGAGGATCCCCGGGTACCGAGCTCGAATTCGTAATCATGGTCATAGCTGTTTCC
TGTGTGAAATTGTTATCCGCTCACAATTCCACACAACATACGAGCCGGAAGCATAAAGTGTAAAGCCTGG
GGTGCCTAATGAGTGAGCTAACTCACATTAATTGCGTTGCGCTCACTGCCCGCTTTCCAGTCGGGAAACC
TGTCGTGCCAGCTGCATTAATGAATCGGCCAACGCGCGGGGAGAGGCGGTTTGCGTATTGGGCGCT
