>Addgene plasmid #71831 | pJK173 | addgene partial sequence | sequence record 133975 | M13-F20 5'-TGTAAAACGACGGCCAGT-3'
CAGGGTTTTTGTAAGTATCTGCTTCACGCAGTGCCTTAACTGGCAGATTCTTCATCTTCCACAGCGGCCG
TTTTGGTGGCCAATGGGCCCAAGGCATCCTGAATACCCAAATTGCCTGGCAGCGCACCGTAGGGGAACAG
AATATTTACATGCCCCATTTTACGGCCCACTCTGGCTTCTGCCTTGCCATATAGATGCGGAATAAAGCCC
TGCGTGGCCATAATCTGCGGCAGCAGCGCCATATCTTCCGGCCCGACCAGATTTTTCATGATTGCATCAG
AATGGCGCACAGCGTGCGGCAAAGGCAGCCCCGCAACTGCACGGATATGCATGTCAAATTGGTCCTGCGG
GCAGGCATTCATGGTCCAATGGCCAGAATTATGGGGGCGCGGGGCCATTTCATTCACCAGCAGGTTGCCG
GTGCAATCAACAAACATTTCAACGCCCAGAATACCAACCAGCTCCAGCTTTTCTGCAATGGTGGTGGCTA
GTTTTATGGCCTGCGTGGCAATATCTGGGTCAATGGGGGCGGGGGCTAATGTTAGATCCAGAATACCGTT
CCAGTGCCGGTTCAGCGCCGGGTCAAAGCACCTTACCGTGCCATCTGCACCACGCGCCACCATAACACTA
ATCTCGCAAGCAAAATCCACCATACCTTCTGCAACCAGAGGATGTGGTGCCAGAGCGTTGAAAGCCTCTT
CCAGATCATGGATGTGATGCACACGGCGCTGGCCTTTGCCATCATATCCATTGCGAGTGGTTTTGAGAAT
CAGCGGCAAACCCACTTTTTCTGCGGCTTCGTGTAGCGTTTTGACATCGGTAACAGGATGCCATGGCGCG
AGTGGAATACCCGCAGAAGCAAAAAAAGTTTTTTCTGCCAATCGGTCCTGACTGATGCGCAGAATATGCC
CCGAAGGATGAACAGGGCAGTGTTTGGCTAGGCGGTCCAGTGCATCTGCGCTGATGTTTTCAAATTCAAA
GGTAACAACATCAACAGCGCGGGCAAAGGCATCCAGTGCTGTCGGATCATCATACTTGCCGCATGTTACG
GCGTGAGAGACCTGAGCCGCCGGGCCGTTGGCCTCTGGCGTAAGAATATGCGTGCGAAAAC
