>Addgene plasmid #71831 | pJK173 | addgene partial sequence | sequence record 134891 | M13-Rev 5'-CAGGAAACAGCTATGACC-3'
GGGATCCTCTAGAGTCGACCTGCAGGCATGCTATTCACTTTGCGGGCCGCCACACCCGGCGCACGATTCC
GCACCAATGGTGAAGGAGACAGGACATCATGCTGCGAGATCGCGATTTACTGCTTGCCCAACTGCATGAA
CTCCGGAGTGAACACAGAGATCTGGATACGGTTATCAACCGCATGGCGCATGAAACTACTTTTATTGACC
AACTCTATCTCCAGCGGCTGAAAAAACGTAAACTTCTGCTAAAAGATCAGATTACCAAGGTTGAAAGCCT
TCTGATCCCTGATGACATTGCCTGAACCTCTCCGTTACAGACTTTAAAAAACCGGATAGATACCCACCGT
GAGCGAAACCGCCCCCCTGCCCTCTGCTTCCAGTGCTTTAGAAGATAAAGCAGCCTCTGCCCCCGTTGTG
GGCATTATCATGGGCAGCCAGTCAGACTGGGAAACCATGCGCCATGCAGACGCATTGCTGACAGAGCTGG
AAATTCCGCATGAAACCCTCATTGTTTCAGCACATCGTACGCCAGACCGGTTGGCGGATTATGCGCGTAC
GGCAGCCGAACGCGGCCTGAATGTGATTATTGCTGGGGCCGGTGGAGCTGCACATCTGCCGGGTATGTGT
GCGGCATGGACACGCCTGCCCGTGCTGGGTGTTCCAGTAGAATCTCGCGCTCTTAAAGGCATGGACAGCC
TGCTTTCCATTGTGCAGATGCCCGGCGGCGTGCCTGTGGGCACTTTGGCTATTGGGGCATCCGGCGCCAA
AAATGCCGCCTTGCTGGCCGCCTCCATTCTTGCACTGTATAACCCGGCCCTTGCCGCACGCCTTGAAACA
TGGCGCGCATTGCAGACGGCCTCTGTCCCCAACTCTCCCATTACCGAAGATAAATGACCTCCTTACATTC
TCCGCTTAAGCCCAATGCCGTTATTGGCATTGTGGGGGGTGGCCAGCTTGGCCGCATGTCTGCTGTTGCT
GCCGCGCGCCTTGGTTTTCGCACGCATATTCTTACGCCAGAGGCCAAC
